>Addgene plasmid #215940 | AA232 | addgene full sequence | sequence record 431480 | Addgene NGS Result
TCGCGCGTTTCGGTGATGACGGTGAAAACCTCTGACACATGCAGCTCCCGGAGACGGTCACAGCTTGTCT
GTAAGCGGATGCCGGGAGCAGACAAGCCCGTCAGGGCGCGTCAGCGGGTGTTGGCGGGTGTCGGGGCTGG
CTTAACTATGCGGCATCAGAGCAGATTGTACTGAGAGTGCACCATATGCGGTGTGAAATACCGCACAGAT
GCGTAAGGAGAAAATACCGCATCAGGCGCCATTCGCCATTCAGGCTGCGCAACTGTTGGGAAGGGCGATC
GGTGCGGGCCTCTTCGCTATTACGCCAGCTGGCGAAAGGGGGATGTGCTGCAAGGCGATTAAGTTGGGTA
ACGCCAGGGTTTTCCCAGTCACGACGTTGTAAAACGACGGCCAGAGAATTCGAGCTCGGTACCTCGCGAA
TACATCTAGATGAAGACGTCAGAGAGGGCCTATTTCCCATGATTCCTTCATATTTGCATATACGATACAA
GGCTGTTAGAGAGATAATTAGAATTAATTTGACTGTAAACACAAAGATATTAGTACAAAATACGTGACGT
AGAAAGTAATAATTTCTTGGGTAGTTTGCAGTTTTAAAATTATGTTTTAAAATGGACTATCATATGCTTA
CCGTAACTTGAAAGTATTTCGATTTCTTGGCTTTATATATCTTGTGGAAAGGACGAAACACCGGAGCAGG
CATCCGGCCTCCGGTTTAAGAGCTATGCTGCGAATACGAGGGAGCAGACGATATGGCGTCGCTCCTCTCC
ACGAGAGCATATGGGCTCCGTGGTCTCGTACACCATCAGGGTACGTATCAGACACCATCAGGGTCTGCTC
GTATTCGCAGCATAGCAAGTTTAAATAAGGCTAGTCCGTTATCAACTTGAAAAAGTGGCACCGAGTCGGT
GCTTTTTTGAATTCGAACACGCGTCTTCATCGGATCCCGGGCCCGTCGACTGCAGAGGCCTGCATGCAAG
CTTGGTGTAATCATGGTCATAGCTGTTTCCTGTGTGAAATTGTTATCCGCTCACAATTCCACACAACATA
CGAGCCGGAAGCATAAAGTGTAAAGCCTGGGGTGCCTAATGAGTGAGCTAACTCACATTAATTGCGTTGC
GCTCACTGCCCGCTTTCCAGTCGGGAAACCTGTCGTGCCAGCTGCATTAATGAATCGGCCAACGCGCGGG
GAGAGGCGGTTTGCGTATTGGGCGCTCTTCCGCTTCCTCGCTCACTGACTCGCTGCGCTCGGTCGTTCGG
CTGCGGCGAGCGGTATCAGCTCACTCAAAGGCGGTAATACGGTTATCCACAGAATCAGGGGATAACGCAG
GAAAGAACATGTGAGCAAAAGGCCAGCAAAAGGCCAGGAACCGTAAAAAGGCCGCGTTGCTGGCGTTTTT
CCATAGGCTCCGCCCCCCTGACGAGCATCACAAAAATCGACGCTCAAGTCAGAGGTGGCGAAACCCGACA
GGACTATAAAGATACCAGGCGTTTCCCCCTGGAAGCTCCCTCGTGCGCTCTCCTGTTCCGACCCTGCCGC
TTACCGGATACCTGTCCGCCTTTCTCCCTTCGGGAAGCGTGGCGCTTTCTCATAGCTCACGCTGTAGGTA
TCTCAGTTCGGTGTAGGTCGTTCGCTCCAAGCTGGGCTGTGTGCACGAACCCCCCGTTCAGCCCGACCGC
TGCGCCTTATCCGGTAACTATCGTCTTGAGTCCAACCCGGTAAGACACGACTTATCGCCACTGGCAGCAG
CCACTGGTAACAGGATTAGCAGAGCGAGGTATGTAGGCGGTGCTACAGAGTTCTTGAAGTGGTGGCCTAA
CTACGGCTACACTAGAAGAACAGTATTTGGTATCTGCGCTCTGCTGAAGCCAGTTACCTTCGGAAAAAGA
GTTGGTAGCTCTTGATCCGGCAAACAAACCACCGCTGGTAGCGGTGGTTTTTTTGTTTGCAAGCAGCAGA
TTACGCGCAGAAAAAAAGGATCTCAAGAAGATCCTTTGATCTTTTCTACGGGGTCTGACGCTCAGTGGAA
CGAAAACTCACGTTAAGGGATTTTGGTCATGAGATTATCAAAAAGGATCTTCACCTAGATCCTTTTAAAT
TAAAAATGAAGTTTTAAATCAAGCCCAATCTGAATAATGTTACAACCAATTAACCAATTCTGATTAGAAA
AACTCATCGAGCATCAAATGAAACTGCAATTTATTCATATCAGGATTATCAATACCATATTTTTGAAAAA
GCCGTTTCTGTAATGAAGGAGAAAACTCACCGAGGCAGTTCCATAGGATGGCAAGATCCTGGTATCGGTC
TGCGATTCCGACTCGTCCAACATCAATACAACCTATTAATTTCCCCTCGTCAAAAATAAGGTTATCAAGT
GAGAAATCACCATGAGTGACGACTGAATCCGGTGAGAATGGCAAAAGTTTATGCATTTCTTTCCAGACTT
GTTCAACAGGCCAGCCATTACGCTCGTCATCAAAATCACTCGCATCAACCAAACCGTTATTCATTCGTGA
TTGCGCCTGAGCGAGACGAAATACGCGATCGCTGTTAAAAGGACAATTACAAACAGGAATCGAATGCAAC
CGGCGCAGGAACACTGCCAGCGCATCAACAATATTTTCACCTGAATCAGGATATTCTTCTAATACCTGGA
ATGCTGTTTTTCCGGGGATCGCAGTGGTGAGTAACCATGCATCATCAGGAGTACGGATAAAATGCTTGAT
GGTCGGAAGAGGCATAAATTCCGTCAGCCAGTTTAGTCTGACCATCTCATCTGTAACATCATTGGCAACG
CTACCTTTGCCATGTTTCAGAAACAACTCTGGCGCATCGGGCTTCCCATACAAGCGATAGATTGTCGCAC
CTGATTGCCCGACATTATCGCGAGCCCATTTATACCCATATAAATCAGCATCCATGTTGGAATTTAATCG
CGGCCTCGACGTTTCCCGTTGAATATGGCTCATAACACCCCTTGTATTACTGTTTATGTAAGCAGACAGT
TTTATTGTTCATGATGATATATTTTTATCTTGTGCAATGTAACATCAGAGATTTTGAGACACGGGCCAGA
GCTGCA
Features (pLannotate 1.2.2; 11 found; start..end, strand, type, name):
    137..236     +  misc_feature   bom (fragment): basis of mobility region from pBR322
    242..399     -  CDS            lacZα (fragment): LacZα fragment of β-galactosidase; lacZ fragment
    444..684     +  promoter       U6 promoter: RNA polymerase III promoter for human U6 snRNA
    848..912     +  misc_RNA       tracrRNA (fragment): trans-activating CRISPR RNA for the Streptococcus pyogenes CRISPR/Cas9 system
   1020..1036    -  protein_bind   lac operator: The lac repressor binds to the lac operator to inhibit transcription in E. coli. This inhibition can be relieved by adding lactose or isopropyl-β-D-thiogalactopyranoside (IPTG). lac repressor encoded by lacI
   1044..1074    -  promoter       lac promoter: promoter for the E. coli lac operon
   1089..1110    -  protein_bind   CAP binding site: CAP binding activates transcription in the presence of cAMP. E. coli catabolite activator protein
   1123..1215    -  CDS            lacI (fragment): lac repressor; lacI; The lac repressor binds to the lac operator to inhibit transcription in E. coli. This inhibition can be relieved by adding lactose or isopropyl-β-D-thiogalactopyranoside (IPTG).
   1398..1986    -  rep_origin     ori: high-copy-number ColE1/pMB1/pBR322/pUC origin of replication
   2164..2973    -  CDS            KanR: aminoglycoside phosphotransferase; aph(3')-Ia; confers resistance to kanamycin in bacteria or G418 (Geneticin®) in eukaryotes
   3080..35      +  CDS            rop (fragment) (across the origin): Rop protein, which maintains plasmids at low copy number; rop
