[The description below was written by a language model from this plasmid's Addgene catalogue record and pLannotate feature annotations shown in this document.]
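Description:
AA232 is a small (about 3.1 kb) bacterial cloning plasmid built on pUC57-Kan that serves as a "fragment" module in the Fragmid modular CRISPR vector assembly system, occupying the guide cassette position. It is not itself a delivery or expression vector. Instead, it stores a defined part intended to be combined with other fragments into a complete destination construct, although the record lists the cloning method as unknown. It replicates in E. coli from the high-copy ColE1/pUC-type origin and is selected with kanamycin through the aph(3')-Ia resistance gene. The remaining annotated features are residual backbone sequences flanking the insert: partial lacZα, the lac promoter, operator and CAP site, and fragments of lacI, bom and rop.

The payload is a guide RNA expression unit for Streptococcus pyogenes Cas9. A human U6 RNA polymerase III promoter (U6_v1) drives a spacer targeting CD47 (sgCD47_v4), which is fused to a modified tracrRNA scaffold (trRNA_v14). According to the catalogue entry, this scaffold carries two PP7 and two MS2 RNA hairpins, which are aptamers bound by the PP7 and MS2 phage coat proteins. Such aptamers are commonly used to recruit coat-protein-fused effector domains to a Cas9–guide complex. The automated annotation recognises only part of the tracrRNA, which is consistent with the scaffold being interrupted by these inserted hairpins.

CD47 is a cell surface protein, and the record describes the guide as a positive control with a cell surface readout. This suggests that changes in target expression can be followed by surface staining when assembled vectors are used to test CRISPR technologies, particularly those relying on aptamer-mediated recruitment.
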