Addgene plasmid #215940: AA232
Purpose: Fragmid fragment: (guide cassette) guide expression; positive control cell surface with 2xPP7 & 2xMS2 in trRNA
Depositing lab: John Doench. Depositing organization: Broad Institute. Publication: Modular vector assembly enables rapid assessment of emerging CRISPR technologies. McGee AV, Liu YV, Griffith AL, Szegletes ZM, Wen B, Kraus C, Miller NW, Steger RJ, Escude Velasco B, Bosch JA, Zirin JD, Viswanatha R, Sontheimer EJ, Goodale A, Greene MA, Green TM, Doench JG. Cell Genom. 2024 Mar 13;4(3):100519. doi: 10.1016/j.xgen.2024.100519. PubMed 38484704.
Backbone
  Vector backbone: pUC57-Kan
  Vector type: CRISPR ; Fragment
Growth in bacteria
  Bacterial resistance: Kanamycin, 50 μg/mL
  Growth temperature: 37°C
  Growth strain: DH5alpha
  Copy number: Unknown
Gene/Insert
  Gene/Insert name: U6_v1; sgCD47_v4 [Sp]; trRNA_v14 [Sp]
  gRNA/shRNA sequence: GAGCAGGCATCCGGCCTCCG
  Species: Streptococcus pyogenes
  Cloning method: Unknown
Resource information
  A portion of this plasmid was derived from a plasmid made by: Genscript ID: U024JHB230-36
Terms and licenses: Academic/Nonprofit Terms; Industry Terms: Not Available to Industry
Depositor comments: Please visit https://www.biorxiv.org/content/10.1101/2023.10.25.564061v1 for bioRxiv preprint.
How to cite: AA232 was a gift from John Doench (Addgene plasmid # 215940 ; http://n2t.net/addgene:215940 ; RRID:Addgene_215940)
